>Addgene plasmid #25491 | NSUN5 | depositor partial sequence | sequence record 11895 | Author sequence
AGGCCTGGTCCAGCCTCCCAGCTGCCTCGATTTGTGCGTGTGAACACTCTCAAGACCTGCTCCGATGATG
TAGTTGATTATTTCAAGAGACAAGGTTTCTCCTATCAGGGTCGGGCTTCCAGCCTCGATGACTTACGAGC
CCTCAAGGGGAAGCATTTTCTCCTGGACCCCTTGATGCCGGAGCTGCTGGTGTTTCCCGCCCAGACAGAT
CTGCATGAACACCCACTGTACCGGGCCGGACACCTCATTCTGCAGGACAGGGCCAGCTGTCTCCCAGCCA
TGCTGCTGGACCCCCCGCCAGGCTCCCATGTCATCGATGCCTGTGCCGCCCCAGGCAATAAGACCAGTCA
CTTGGCTGCTCTTCTGAAGAACCAAGGGAAGATCTTTGCCTTTGACCTGGATGCCAAGCGGCTGGCATCC
ATGGCCACGCTGCTGGCCCGGGCTGGCGTCTCTTGCTGTGAACTGGCTGAGGAGGACTTCCTGGCGGTCT
CCCCCTCGGATCCACGCTACCATGAGGTCCACTACATCCTGCTGGATCCTTCCTGCAGTGGCTCGGGTAT
GCCGAGCAGACAGCTGGAGGAGCCCGGGGCAGGCACACCTAGCCCGGTGCGTCTGCATGCCCTGGCAGGG
TTCCAGCAGCGAGCCCTGTGCCACGCACTCACTTTCCCTTCCCTGCAGCGGCTCGTCTACTCCACGTGCT
CCCTCTGCCAGGAGGAGAATGAAGACGTGGTGCGAGATGCGCTGCAGCAGAACCCGGGCGCCTTCAGGCT
AGCTCCCGCCCTGCCTGCCTGGCCCCACCGAGGCCTGAGCACGTTCCCGGGTGCCGAGCACTGCCTCCGG
GCCTCCCCTGAGACCACACTCAGCAGTGGCTTCTTCGTTGCTGTAATTGAACGGGTCGAGGTGCCAAGGG
CGCGTGGT
