>Addgene plasmid #25491 | NSUN5 | addgene partial sequence | sequence record 31471 | 25491 with T7
AATATTTTGTTTAACTTTAAGAAGGAGATATACCATGGGCAGCAGCCATCATCATCATCATCACAGCAGC
GGCCTGGTTCCGCGTGGTAGTAGGCCTGGTCCAGCCTCCCAGCTGCCTCGATTTGTGCGTGTGAACACTC
TCAAGACCTGCTCCGATGATGTAGTTGATTATTTCAAGAGACAAGGTTTCTCCTATCAGGGTCGGGCTTC
CAGCCTCGATGACTTACGAGCCCTCAAGGGGAAGCATTTTCTCCTGGACCCCTTGATGCCGGAGCTGCTG
GTGTTTCCCGCCCAGACAGATCTGCATGAACACCCACTGTACCGGGCCGGACACCTCATTCTGCAGGACA
GGGCCAGCTGTCTCCCAGCCATGCTGCTGGACCCCCCGCCAGGCTCCCATGTCATCGATGCCTGTGCCGC
CCCAGGCAATAAGACCAGTCACTTGGCTGCTCTTCTGAAGAACCAAGGGAAGATCTTTGCCTTTGACCTG
GATGCCAAGCGGCTGGCATCCATGGCCACGCTGCTGGCCCGGGCTGGCGTCTCTTGCTGTGAACTGGCTG
AGGAGGACTTCCTGGCGGTCTCCCCCTCGGATCCACGCTACCATGAGGTCCACTACATCCTGCTGGATCC
TTCCTGCAGTGGCTCGGGTATGCCGAGCAGACAGCTGGAGGAGCCCGGGGCAGGCACACCTAGCCCGGTG
CGTCTGCATGCCCTGGCAGGGTTCCAGCAGCGAGCCCTGTGCCACGCACTCACTTTCCCTTCCCTGCAGC
GGCTCGTCTACTCCACGTGCTCCCTCTGCCAGGAGGAGAATGAAGACGTGGTGCGAGATGCGCTGCAGCA
GAACCCGGGCGCCTTCAGGCTAGCTCCCGCCCTGCCTGCCT
