[The description below was written by a language model from this plasmid's Addgene catalogue record.]
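Description:
NSUN5 is a bacterial expression plasmid built on pET28a-LIC, a ligation-independent-cloning derivative of the pET28a backbone produced by a structural genomics group. It is maintained in E. coli under kanamycin selection and is recorded as low copy; the listed propagation strain is a standard cloning host rather than an expression strain. The record does not include a feature table, so the promoter and terminator are not explicitly annotated. However, the listed T7 and T7-terminator sequencing primers are consistent with the usual pET arrangement, in which the insert lies between a T7 promoter and T7 terminator and is transcribed only in hosts that supply T7 RNA polymerase.

The insert is a 918 bp fragment of human NSUN5 (NOL1/NOP2/Sun domain family member 5, annotated as isoform 2, also known as WBSCR20 or NOL1R), a gene belonging to a family of putative RNA cytosine methyltransferases. It carries an N-terminal His tag, which allows purification of the recombinant protein by immobilised metal affinity chromatography. The stated purpose is bacterial expression for structure determination, and the record cautions that the insert may not be the full open reading frame. It is therefore best regarded as a crystallisation-oriented construct, possibly truncated to a domain, rather than a full-length cDNA clone. The depositor links the plasmid to a deposited crystal structure of the protein. Typical uses would be producing purified NSUN5 protein for structural, biophysical or biochemical work. The record lists restriction enzyme cloning as the method despite the LIC-type backbone, and gives no further detail on the cloning sites.
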