Addgene plasmid #25491: NSUN5
Purpose: Bacterial expression for structure determination; may not be full ORF
Depositing lab: Cheryl Arrowsmith. Depositing organization: University of Toronto.
Backbone
  Vector backbone: pET28a-LIC
  Backbone manufacturer: SGC
  Backbone size w/o insert (bp): 7328
  Vector type: Bacterial Expression
Growth in bacteria
  Bacterial resistance: Kanamycin, 50 μg/mL
  Growth temperature: 37°C
  Growth strain: DH5alpha
  Copy number: Low Copy
Gene/Insert
  Gene/Insert name: NSUN5 (alt names: PDB: 2B9E; NOL1/NOP2/Sun domain family, member 5 isoform 2; FLJ10267, MGC986, NOL1R, NSUN5A, p120, p120 (NOL1), WBSCR20, WBSCR20A)
  Species: H. sapiens (human)
  Insert size (bp): 918
  Entrez Gene: NSUN5 (a.k.a. NOL1, NOL1R, NSUN5A, WBSCR20, WBSCR20A, p120, p120(NOL1))
  Tag / fusion protein: His (N terminal on insert)
  Cloning method: Restriction Enzyme
  Sequencing primers: 5′ T7; 3′ T7-term
Terms and licenses: Academic/Nonprofit Terms; Industry Terms: Not Available to Industry
Depositor comments: PDB: 2B9E http://www.thesgc.org/structures/2B9E/
How to cite: NSUN5 was a gift from Cheryl Arrowsmith (Addgene plasmid # 25491 ; http://n2t.net/addgene:25491 ; RRID:Addgene_25491)
